Addgene plasmid #84380: pRH2521
Purpose: Expression of sgRNA from a imyc promoter (Pimyc)
Depositing lab: Robert Husson. Depositing organization: Boston Children's Hospital. Publication: Investigating essential gene function in Mycobacterium tuberculosis using an efficient CRISPR interference system. Singh AK, Carette X, Potluri LP, Sharp JD, Xu R, Prisic S, Husson RN. Nucleic Acids Res. 2016 Jul 12. pii: gkw625. 10.1093/nar/gkw625 PubMed 27407107.
Backbone
  Vector backbone: pTE-10M-0X
  Backbone manufacturer: Addgene 20318
  Backbone size w/o insert (bp): 6608
  Total vector size (bp): 6638
  Modifications to backbone: The sequence Pmyc1tetO (2) followed by 2 BbsI sites and the sgRNA sequences were synthesized and cloned in pTE-10M-0X at a ClaI site to produce pRH2521
  Vector type: Bacterial Expression, CRISPR
Growth in bacteria
  Bacterial resistance: Hygromycin, 200 μg/mL
  Growth temperature: 37°C
  Growth strain: DH5alpha
  Copy number: Low Copy
Gene/Insert
  Gene/Insert name: sgRNA cloning site
  Insert size (bp): 30
  Cloning method: Restriction Enzyme; 5′ cloning site ClaI (not destroyed); 3′ cloning site ClaI (not destroyed)
  Sequencing primers: 5′ N/A; 3′ N/A
Terms and licenses: Academic/Nonprofit Terms; Industry Terms: Not Available to Industry
How to cite: pRH2521 was a gift from Robert Husson (Addgene plasmid # 84380 ; http://n2t.net/addgene:84380 ; RRID:Addgene_84380)
