[The description below was written by a language model from this plasmid's Addgene catalogue record and pLannotate feature annotations shown in this document.]
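Description:
pRH2521 is a bacterial sgRNA expression plasmid built for CRISPR interference in mycobacteria. It derives from the pTE-10M-0X backbone, into whose ClaI site a synthesized cassette was inserted. That cassette consists of the tetracycline-regulated mycobacterial promoter Pmyc1tetO (called Pimyc in the record), two BbsI sites, and the sgRNA sequence. The feature table fits this design. Two short hits annotated as "tight TRE promoter" fragments most likely reflect the tet operator sequences within the promoter rather than any mammalian element. They lie just upstream of a Streptococcus pyogenes Cas9 guide RNA scaffold. The BbsI sites between promoter and scaffold act as the cloning site where a target-specific spacer is inserted, so the deposited plasmid is an empty guide vector rather than one aimed at a particular gene.

A full-length tetR gene sits on the opposite strand and encodes the repressor that binds the operators, so guide transcription is induced by tetracycline-class compounds. rrnB T2 terminators flank the region and insulate the transcription units. In E. coli the plasmid replicates from a ColE1/pMB1-type origin, although the catalogue lists it as low copy. Selection is by hygromycin, through the Streptomyces hygroscopicus hygromycin phosphotransferase gene, a marker that also works in mycobacteria. The short lacI, bla and MCS fragments appear to be remnants of backbone construction. About 2.8 kb after the hyg gene carries no annotation. No mycobacterial replication or integration element is identified in the record, so how the plasmid is maintained in mycobacteria is not stated. The deposited sequence (6,624 nt) is slightly shorter than the listed total size. The plasmid is intended for inducible knockdown studies of essential genes in Mycobacterium tuberculosis; it encodes no Cas9 or dCas9, which would have to be supplied separately.
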