Features (pLannotate 1.2.2; 12 found; start..end, strand, type, name):
     27..58      -  misc_feature   MCS (fragment): pBluescript multiple cloning site
    197..224     +  terminator     rrnB T2 terminator: transcription terminator T2 from the E. coli rrnB gene
    260..364     +  CDS            Y4104_STRCO (fragment): Protein inferred from homology: Swiss-Prot protein existence level 3. From Streptomyces coelicolor (strain ATCC BAA-471 / A3(2) / M145).
    422..441     +  promoter       tight TRE promoter (fragment): Tet-responsive promoter PTight, consisting of seven tet operator sequences followed by the minimal CMV promoter
    448..465     +  promoter       tight TRE promoter (fragment): Tet-responsive promoter PTight, consisting of seven tet operator sequences followed by the minimal CMV promoter
    503..578     +  misc_RNA       gRNA scaffold: guide RNA scaffold for the Streptococcus pyogenes CRISPR/Cas9 system
    741..1361    -  CDS            tetR: TETR2_ECOLX - Experimental evidence at protein level: Swiss-Prot protein existence level 1. TetR is the repressor of the tetracycline resistance element; its N-terminal region forms a helix-turn-helix structure and binds DNA. Binding of tetracycline to TetR reduces the repressor affinity for the tetracycline resistance gene (tetA) promoter operator sites. From Escherichia coli.
   1588..1615    -  terminator     rrnB T2 terminator: transcription terminator T2 from the E. coli rrnB gene
   1638..1693    -  CDS            lacI (fragment): lac repressor; lacI; The lac repressor binds to the lac operator to inhibit transcription in E. coli. This inhibition can be relieved by adding lactose or isopropyl-β-D-thiogalactopyranoside (IPTG).
   1876..2464    -  rep_origin     ori: high-copy-number ColE1/pMB1/pBR322/pUC origin of replication
   2636..2716    -  CDS            bla(M) (fragment): β-lactamase lacking the signal sequence; bla(M); allows cytosolic expression of β-lactamase
   2828..3820    +  CDS            hyg: KHYB_STRHY - Experimental evidence at protein level: Swiss-Prot protein existence level 1. The aminoglycoside phosphotransferases achieve inactivation of their antibiotic substrates by phosphorylation. From Streptomyces hygroscopicus.
>Addgene plasmid #84380 | pRH2521 | depositor full sequence | sequence record 170793 | pRH2521 sequence 6624 bps
AACGTTCTCGGCTCGATGATCCCCGGGGGCCCCCCCTCGAGGTCGACGGTATCGATAATATTGGATCGTC
GCACCGGGTTAAGCCTGGAGTGCGGTGGTGCCTGGTCGGCATTTTCGCAGTCGAGGGCTCTCGTGTAGCC
TGGGCGAGTTGCCGACGCAGGCGACCCTCCTGCCACGGATCCGTGATTAGCTAAGCAGAAGGCTATCCTG
ACGGATGGCCTTTTTGCGTTTAATACTGTTTAAACTCTAGAAATATTGGATCGTCGGCACCGTCACGGCC
GTGGGAGGCGGCACGATCCGCGACGTGATGATCGGCCGCATCCCCACGGTGCTGCGCAGTGAGCTCTACG
CCATCCCGGCGTTGATCTGTGCGTTCGCACGCACAGGCCCGGTGTGAGAAGGGTCTCTGACGAGCGGGAG
AACTCCCTATCAGTGATAGAGTTTGTCCTCCCTATCAGTGATAGATAGGCTATGGGAGTGTCTTCGAGAC
AGAGGAAGACATGTTTTAGAGCTAGAAATAGCAAGTTAAAATAAGGCTAGTCCGTTATCAACTTGAAAAA
GTGGCACCGAGTCGGTGCTTTTTTATCGATTTAATTAATATGCATCAATTGATTTAAATACTAGTGTTAA
CTATTTAATTGGGGACCCTAGAGGTCCCCTTTTTTATTTTAAAAATTTTTTCAAGGGGACCTCTAGGGTC
CCCAGCTGGCTAGCGAGTCATGAGGTCACCATGGTCATTAGGAGCCGCTCTCGCACTTCAGCTGCTTCTC
CAAGCCGCAGATGATCAGCTCCAGGCCGAACAAGAAGGCCGGCTCGGCGCCCTGGTGGTCGAACAGCTCG
ATGGCCTGGCGCAGCAACGGCGGCATGCTGTCGGTGGTCGGGGTCTCGCGCTCCTCCTTGGCGACCTGGT
GCTCCTGGTCCTCCAACACGCAGCCCAGGGTGAAGTGGCCCACGGCCGACAGGGCGTACAACGCGTTCTC
CAGCGAGAAGCCCTGCTGGCACAGGAAGGCCAACTGGTTCTCCAGGGTCTCGTACTGCTTCTCGGTCGGC
CGGGTGCCCAGGTGCACCTTGGCGCCGTCGCGGTGGCTCAGCAAGGCGCAGCGGAAGCTCTTGGCGTTGT
TGCGCAGGAAGTCCTGCCAGCTCTCGCCCTCCAGCGGGCAGAAGTGGGTGTGGTGGCGGTCCAACATCTC
GATGGCCAGGGCGTCGAGCAGGGCCCGCTTGTTCTTGACGTGCCAGTACAGGGTCGGCTGCTCGACGCCC
AGCTTCTGGGCCAGCTTGCGGGTGGTCAGGCCCTCGATGCCGACCTCGTTCAGCAGCTCCAGGGCGGAGT
TGATGACCTTGGACTTGTCCAGGCGGGACATTGCGAAGTGATTCCTCCTGATGGTACCGGATCCGTGGCA
GGAGGGTCGCCTGCGTCGGCAACTCGCCCAGGCTACACGAGAGCCCTCGACTGCGAAAATGCCGACCAGG
CACCACCGCACTCCAGGCTTAACCCGGTGCGACGATCCAATATTACGAGATCTGATATCCTCGAGGCATG
CCACGTGCCTGCAGGTTTAAACGCGGCCGCAAACAGTATTAAACGCAAAAAGGCCATCCGTCAGGATGGC
CTTCTGCTTAGCTAATCAACTAGTTCTAGCTGCATTAATGAATCGGCCAACGCGCGGGGAGAGGCGGTTT
GCGTATTGGGCGCTCTTCCGCTTCCTCGCTCACTGACTCGCTGCGCTCGGTCGTTCGGCTGCGGCGAGCG
GTATCAGCTCACTCAAAGGCGGTAATACGGTTATCCACAGAATCAGGGGATAACGCAGGAAAGAACATGT
GAGCAAAAGGCCAGCAAAAGGCCAGGAACCGTAAAAAGGCCGCGTTGCTGGCGTTTTTCCATAGGCTCCG
CCCCCCTGACGAGCATCACAAAAATCGACGCTCAAGTCAGAGGTGGCGAAACCCGACAGGACTATAAAGA
TACCAGGCGTTTCCCCCTGGAAGCTCCCTCGTGCGCTCTCCTGTTCCGACCCTGCCGCTTACCGGATACC
TGTCCGCCTTTCTCCCTTCGGGAAGCGTGGCGCTTTCTCATAGCTCACGCTGTAGGTATCTCAGTTCGGT
GTAGGTCGTTCGCTCCAAGCTGGGCTGTGTGCACGAACCCCCCGTTCAGCCCGACCGCTGCGCCTTATCC
GGTAACTATCGTCTTGAGTCCAACCCGGTAAGACACGACTTATCGCCACTGGCAGCAGCCACTGGTAACA
GGATTAGCAGAGCGAGGTATGTAGGCGGTGCTACAGAGTTCTTGAAGTGGTGGCCTAACTACGGCTACAC
TAGAAGAACAGTATTTGGTATCTGCGCTCTGCTGAAGCCAGTTACCTTCGGAAAAAGAGTTGGTAGCTCT
TGATCCGGCAAACAAACCACCGCTGGTAGCGGTGGTTTTTTTGTTTGCAAGCAGCAGATTACGCGCAGAA
AAAAAGGATCTCAAGAAGATCCTTTGATCTTTTCTACGGGGTCTGACGCTCAGTGGAACGAAAACTCACG
TTAAGGGATTTTGGTCATGAGATTATCAAAAAGGATCTTCACCTAGATCCTTTTAAATTAAAAATGAAGT
TTTAAATCAATCTAAAGTATATATGAGTAAACTTGGTCTGACAGTTACCAATGCTTAATCAGTGAGGCAC
CTATCTCAGCGATCTGTCTATTTCGTTCATCCATAGTTGCCTGACTCCCCGACGTGGCCGACCAGCCCGT
CATCGTCAACGCCTGATCCGCGGTGCGGACAGGCCGTGTCGCGACCGGCCGTGCGGAATTAAGCCGGCCC
GTACCCTGTGAATAGAGGTCCGCTGTGACACAAGAATCCCTGTTACTTCTCGACCGTATTGATTCGGATG
ATTCCTACGCGAGCCTGCGGAACGACCAGGAATTCTGGGAGCCGCTGGCCCGCCGAGCCCTGGAGGAGCT
CGGGCTGCCGGTGCCGCCGGTGCTGCGGGTGCCCGGCGAGAGCACCAACCCCGTACTGGTCGGCGAGCCC
GGCCCGGTGATCAAGCTGTTCGGCGAGCACTGGTGCGGTCCGGAGAGCCTCGCGTCGGAGTCGGAGGCGT
ACGCGGTCCTGGCGGACGCCCCGGTGCCGGTGCCCCGCCTCCTCGGCCGCGGCGAGCTGCGGCCCGGCAC
CGGAGCCTGGCCGTGGCCCTACCTGGTGATGAGCCGGATGACCGGCACCACCTGGCGGTCCGCGATGGAC
GGCACGACCGACCGGAACGCGCTGCTCGCCCTGGCCCGCGAACTCGGCCGGGTGCTCGGCCGGCTGCACA
GGGTGCCGCTGACCGGGAACACCGTGCTCACCACCCATTCCGAGATCTTCCCGGAACTGCTGCGGGAACG
CCGCGCGGCGACCGTCGAGGACCACCGCGGGTGGGGCTACCTCTCGCCCCGGCTGCTGGACCGCCTGGAG
GACTGGCTGCCGGACGTGGACACGCTGCTGGCCGGCCGCGAACCCCGGTTCGTCCACGGCGACCTGCACG
GGACCAACATCTTCGTGGACCTGGCCGCGACCGAGGTCACCGGGATCGTCGACTTCACCGACGTCTATGC
GGGAGACTCCCGCTACAGCCTGGTGCAACTGCATCTCAACGCCTTCCGGGGCGACCGCGAGATCCTGGCC
GCGCTGCTCGACGGGGCGCAGTGGAAGCGGACCGAGGACTTCGCCCGCGAACTGCTCGCCTTCACCTTCC
TGCACGACTTCGAGGTGTTCGAGGAGACCCCGCTGGATCTCTCCGGCTTCACCGATCCGGAGGAACTGGC
GCAGTTCCTCTGGGGGCCGCCGGACACCGCCCCCGGCGCCTGACGCCCCGGGCCGCCCGGCGCCGCCCCC
GGCCCCCGGCGGCCGGCCGCCCGGAGCCCCGCCCGCGCTCGGGAGCCCCGGGCCCGCGCCGAAGCCCGCT
GCTGCGAGCCCGGAGCGGGCCGGCCGACGGCGGTGCGGGCCCGGCGGCGGACGCTCAGCAGCGGCGGGCG
TGAAAGGCCCTGGCATCCTCGATCATCTCCTCCAGGGTGGTCGGCCGAGCTTCCATCCCAGCTCGGCAAG
GATCAACGAGGACAGTCGCACGACGAAGTTCTTCTGGATCGCGCCCGTGCTGGAAGCACTCAACCTCGAA
GCGTGTGGTTGCGGAGCCATCTAGCAACCACACGAAACATGCGCAACGAACCGCGCAACGAACAACGCCT
AGAACTGGCCCTAGATGAGCTGACTCGTATCGTTGGTAAACCTAGTTTGACCAGCATGTTTTAACTACGT
TCGGTGAGCTGTCAACGGGGCCTGTAACGGCACAACGAACCGTGCAACGAGAGTGGCCACGGATGCCACC
ACAGGCACTACAACGGAGTTCGCCACGTACATCACCACAACCACCGATTCTGGCGGTGAGCTCCCCGATA
TTCAGCGGAAATGGCTTGGTATCGACCAAGATTCGTAGAACCCCGTCTCGTCTGGCTGGTATTCAAAACG
GGCGCAACGAAACACGCAACGAGACAGGCATGGCCCAAACCAGAAAACTAGCGTCTACCAGGACTTTTAC
CTGTCCGACCCGTTGCAACGGAACCCCCCACGGAACCCCCGCGACACCCGCTCCCCAATTGCGTTAGAAC
AGCGGTGGATTGTCGGCTTCGTTGTGGGCCTTTTGAGCCGCTTCCTGTTCTGCCGCACGCTCTTTCCTCG
CCCGATAGCCGAGTCGCTTAACGGTGTCCAGATGCAGCCCGAAATGTTTGGCCGTTTGCGGCCAAGAGTG
GCCCTCGTCGTCGTGATAGGCGCGGATGCGTTCGCGGCGTGCAGCCTGCTCGGCGAGCCACTCGCTGCGT
TCCTGCGCCACGAGCCGGACGACGTGGCGTTCGGATAGTCCGGTGATTCGAGCGCCTTCGGCGGCGGTCA
CGCGCCGCTTTTTGCGGACAGTCGGCTGCCGGTTGTAGCCGTCGCTGTAGCCGTCGCTCATAGCAATGCC
TCCATGGCTGACGCGGACTTTGCGCGCCGCGCAACTGTGCTCGCCGCCGTGCGCGCTGCTGCGCCCTTCC
GCGAGATGGCCGACTGGCGCGCACTGAGTGTGGCCTCGTAGACCACGATCCCGTCCGCCCAAATGCGCGA
CTTGGTTGTGATCCAACGCCAAATGCTGTTGGCGATGGCGCGGACCTCGCTGTCCGGTAGCGGTCCGGGA
CACACGTCGTTGCACGGGAATTCGGCGTTTCGCGCGTGGCACTCGGCATAGATCGCGCGGCCGAGTCCGT
CCACGTTCCGGGTCGGCAGGTAGATCCGCATGAGGGCGGGACGATAGGCCCACAACCTGACGGAATCGAA
CAGTGCGCAATTCCGCCCTAGCGGCGTCGGAGCCGCTTTGTACGTGGTCTGCTGACGCCAGCGCGGCGGT
GGCATGTTCGCGCCGAGCTCGGCCTCGATGTGGCTGAGTGTGTAGAGATCTGAGTGGAGCCATTCCGTTT
CCCAGGCGATGTGGCCGGGGTTTTTGGTCATGAGGCCTGAGTAACTGCGGTCGCCGTCGACGGCGCGCCG
AAGGCCTTCGGCGCACGCCGCCATGTATGCGAGCGGCTTACGCCGCGCGTATTCGGTGCGTGGAACAGGG
GCGTTGAGTGCCCACACTGCGTGTGCGTGGCCGTTGGCGCGATTGCCCACGATCGCGTTGGGCAGCGGAT
GGGACCCCCGGGCGCTGAGCGCTCGGAGCGCTGCGTCTGGATGGTCTACGTCCACGACCAGCAGGTTTGC
CAGCGCTGTTGGGTTCGCCTCGATGTACCGGCGGCCTAGGGCCGACGCGCGGCTTTGGCGGTAGATCCCC
TCGAGCAGATCGTCGCTTGCCAGCGGCCAGTACGGCAGCCAGAGCTGCTCAAATTCGTCGGCGACGTGGC
TCACGCTTGGTAGTAGACCACGATTAATCACCGGTGTATGGTCCGACACGAGCTCCAAGTCAGATATTTC
GCTGAGGGGCCACCCCACAACTGCACACTCCCCCGCTCTCCCGTCGAGCCCTGGTGGTGGAACACCAGCG
ACAGCCGAGCACCCCCAACCACCTGTACCAACCAGGAGGAACACATGCGTCGTTTCGAGGACGTTTCCGG
GCCGCTGAGAGCCGCTGTGGCGGCCGTACACGCCGCCTTAGACCCGTTAGACCCCCTGCCGCCTGAATGC
GCGGGTACGAGCCACACAGCGCCCGAACTTACGGAGCTGGTGGGCTCACCTGGCTTTATGGCGTACGAAT
CGGCTGTGTGCGACCTGTTGGGCGAGGTGAGGTACGCGCTACTCACGCTGGCAAGGGCGACAGAGCCGCC
CCACCGAGCCCGCACGGCCGCGCGCGGTGTCAACAACCGGGTGAGTCGTGCACACCAGCAGGTGTTCGAG
GCTTGGCTCGAAGTGCAGGACATCGTGGCGAACGCCGCCCGATGAGCCGCGCCTTACGCTGGCTGCCAGC
CGTTCGCGGGCTGGTTGGTGCAGCGCGTCGAGCGGTTAGAGGCCCTGCGGTGTTCCACCACCGCAGGGCC
TCGCCCTTTTTAAGGCTGAATTTGCTTGTCTCCGAATCCAACTGGCTTGTCCAAGGGTGTATCTACGCTT
AATCCAAAGTTCAAACGAGGGGATTACACATGACCAACTTCGAT
